>Addgene plasmid #28171 | pET28HistevTtTERT(1-516) | addgene full sequence | sequence record 474181 | Addgene NGS Result
CACTATAGGGGAATTGTGAGCGGATAACAATTCCCCTCTAGAAATAATTTTGTTTAACTTTAAGAAGGAG
ATATACCATGGGCAGCAGCCATCATCATCATCATCACAGCAGCGGCGAAAACCTGTACTTCCAGGGCCAT
ATGCAGAAAATCAACAACATCAACAATAACAAACAGATGCTGACTCGTAAAGAAGACCTGCTCACCGTTC
TGAAACAGATTTCTGCTCTGAAATACGTATCCAACCTGTACGAGTTCCTGCTTGCTACCGAGAAAATCGT
TCAGACCTCCGAACTGGACACCCAGTTCCAGGAATTTCTGACCACTACCATTATCGCTTCCGAACAGAAC
CTGGTTGAAAACTACAAACAGAAATACAACCAGCCAAACTTCTCTCAACTGACCATCAAACAGGTTATCG
ACGATTCTATCATTCTTCTGGGTAACAAACAGAACTACGTTCAGCAGATTGGTACCACTACCATTGGTTT
CTACGTTGAATACGAAAACATCAACCTGTCTCGTCAGACTCTGTACTCTTCCAACTTTCGTAACCTGCTG
AACATCTTTGGTGAAGAAGACTTCAAATACTTCCTGATCGACTTCCTGGTTTTCACCAAAGTTGAACAGA
ACGGTTACCTGCAAGTTGCAGGTGTTTGTCTGAACCAGTACTTCTCTGTTCAGGTGAAACAGAAGAAATG
GTACAAGAACAACTTCAACATGAACGGTAAAGCTACTAGTAACAATAACCAGAACAATGCTAACCTGTCC
AACGAGAAGAAACAGGAGAACCAGTACATCTATCCAGAAATCCAACGTTCTCAAATCTTCTACTGTAACC
ACATGGGTCGTGAACCAGGTGTATTCAAGAGCTCATTCTTTAACTACTCCGAAATCAAGAAAGGTTTCCA
GTTCAAAGTTATCCAGGAGAAACTGCAAGGTCGTCAGTTCATCAACTCCGACAAAATCAAACCAGATCAT
CCACAGACCATTATCAAGAAAACTCTCCTGAAAGAATACCAGTCCAAGAACTTCTCCTGTCAGGAAGAAC
GTGACCTGTTCCTCGAGTTCACTGAGAAGATCGTTCAGAACTTCCACAACATCAACTTCAACTACCTGCT
GAAGAAATTCTGCAAACTTCCAGAAAACTACCAGTCCCTTAAGTCCCAGGTTAAACAGATCGTTCAGTCC
GAGAACAAAGCTAACCAACAGTCCTGTGAAAACCTGTTCAACTCCCTGTACGACACTGAAATCTCCTACA
AGCAGATCACCAACTTCCTTCGTCAGATCATTCAGAACTGTGTTCCAAACCAGCTTCTGGGTAAGAAGAA
CTTCAAAGTGTTCCTGGAGAAACTGTACGAATTCGTTCAGATGAAACGTTTCGAAAACCAGAAAGTTCTG
GACTACATCTGCTTCATGGACGTATTCGACGTTGAATGGTTCGTTGACCTGAAGAACCAGAAATTCACCC
AGAAACGTAAGTACATCTCTGACAAACGTAAAATCCTGGGTGACCTGATCGTTTTCATTATCAACAAGAT
CGTTATCCCAGTTCTGCGTTACAACTTCTACATCACTGAGAAACACAAAGAAGGTTCCCAGATTTTCTAC
TATCGTAAACCGATCTGGAAACTGGTTTCCAAACTGACCATCGTTAAACTGGAAGAAGAGAACCTGGAGA
AAGTTGAATGATGAGGATCCGAATTCGAGCTCCGTCGACAAGCTTGCGGCCGCACTCGAGCACCACCACC
ACCACCACTGAGATCCGGCTGCTAACAAAGCCCGAAAGGAAGCTGAGTTGGCTGCTGCCACCGCTGAGCA
ATAACTAGCATAACCCCTTGGGGCCTCTAAACGGGTCTTGAGGGGTTTTTTGCTGAAAGGAGGAACTATA
TCCGGATTGGCGAATGGG
[124 nt withheld, positions 1909-2032]
C
[91 nt withheld, positions 2034-2124]
A
[49 nt withheld, positions 2126-2174]
CCTTTGACGTTGGAGTCCACGTTCTTT
[37 nt withheld, positions 2202-2238]
ACCCTATCTCGGTCTATTCTTTTGATTTATAAGGGATTTTGCCGATTTCGGCCTATTGGTTAAAAAATGA
GCTGATTTAACAAAAATTTAACGCGAATTTTAACAAAATATTAACGCTTACAATTTAGGTGGCACTTTTC
GGGGAAATGTGCGCGGAACCCCTATTTGTTTATTTTTCTAAATACATTCAAATATGTATCCGCTCATGAA
TTAATTCTTAGAAAAACTCATCGAGCATCAAATGAAACTGCAATTTATTCATATCAGGATTATCAATACC
ATATTTTTGAAAAAGCCGTTTCTGTAATGAAGGAGAAAACTCACCGAGGCAGTTCCATAGGATGGCAAGA
TCCTGGTATCGGTCTGCGATTCCGACTCGTCCAACATCAATACAACCTATTAATTTCCCCTCGTCAAAAA
TAAGGTTATCAAGTGAGAAATCACCATGAGTGACGACTGAATCCGGTGAGAATGGCAAAAGTTTATGCAT
TTCTTTCCAGACTTGTTCAACAGGCCAGCCATTACGCTCGTCATCAAAATCACTCGCATCAACCAAACCG
TTATTCATTCGTGATTGCGCCTGAGCGAGACGAAATACGCGATCGCTGTTAAAAGGACAATTACAAACAG
GAATCGAATGCAACCGGCGCAGGAACACTGCCAGCGCATCAACAATATTTTCACCTGAATCAGGATATTC
TTCTAATACCTGGAATGCTGTTTTCCCGGGGATCGCAGTGGTGAGTAACCATGCATCATCAGGAGTACGG
ATAAAATGCTTGATGGTCGGAAGAGGCATAAATTCCGTCAGCCAGTTTAGTCTGACCATCTCATCTGTAA
CATCATTGGCAACGCTACCTTTGCCATGTTTCAGAAACAACTCTGGCGCATCGGGCTTCCCATACAATCG
ATAGATTGTCGCACCTGATTGCCCGACATTATCGCGAGCCCATTTATACCCATATAAATCAGCATCCATG
TTGGAATTTAATCGCGGCCTAGAGCAAGACGTTTCCCGTTGAATATGGCTCATAACACCCCTTGTATTAC
TGTTTATGTAAGCAGACAGTTTTATTGTTCATGACCAAAATCCCTTAACGTGAGTTTTCGTTCCACTGAG
CGTCAGACCCCGTAGAAAAGATCAAAGGATCTTCTTGAGATCCTTTTTTTCTGCGCGTAATCTGCTGCTT
GCAAACAAAAAAACCACCGCTACCAGCGGTGGTTTGTTTGCCGGATCAAGAGCTACCAACTCTTTTTCCG
AAGGTAACTGGCTTCAGCAGAGCGCAGATACCAAATACTGTCCTTCTAGTGTAGCCGTAGTTAGGCCACC
ACTTCAAGAACTCTGTAGCACCGCCTACATACCTCGCTCTGCTAATCCTGTTACCAGTGGCTGCTGCCAG
TGGCGATAAGTCGTGTCTTACCGGGTTGGACTCAAGACGATAGTTACCGGATAAGGCGCAGCGGTCGGGC
TGAACGGGGGGTTCGTGCACACAGCCCAGCTTGGAGCGAACGACCTACACCGAACTGAGATACCTACAGC
GTGAGCTATGAGAAAGCGCCACGCTTCCCGAAGGGAGAAAGGCGGACAGGTATCCGGTAAGCGGCAGGGT
CGGAACAGGAGAGCGCACGAGGGAGCTTCCAGGGGGAAACGCCTGGTATCTTTATAGTCCTGTCGGGTTT
CGCCACCTCTGACTTGAGCGTCGATTTTTGTGATGCTCGTCAGGGGGGCGGAGCCTATGGAAAAACGCCA
GCAACGCGGCCTTTTTACGGTTCCTGGCCTTTTGCTGGCCTTTTGCTCACATGTTCTTTCCTGCGTTATC
CCCTGATTCTGTGGATAACCGTATTACCGCCTTTGAGTGAGCTGATACCGCTCGCCGCAGCCGAACGACC
GAGCGCAGCGAGTCAGTGAGCGAGGAAGCGGAAGAGCGCCTGATGCGGTATTTTCTCCTTACGCATCTGT
GCGGTATTTCACACCGCAATGGTGCACTCTCAGTACAATCTGCTCTGATGCCGCATAGTTAAGCCAGTAT
ACACTCCGCTATCGCTACGTGACTGGGTCATGGCTGCGCCCCGACACCCGCCAACACCCGCTGACGCGCC
CTGACGGGCTTGTCTGCTCCCGGCATCCGCTTACAGACAAGCTGTGACCGTCTCCGGGAGCTGCATGTGT
CAGAGGTTTTCACCGTCATCACCGAAACGCGCGAGGCAGCTGCGGTAAAGCTCATCAGCGTGGTCGTGAA
GCGATTCACAGATGTCTGCCTGTTCATCCGCGTCCAGCTCGTTGAGTTTCTCCAGAAGCGTTAATGTCTG
GCTTCTGATAAAGCGGGCCATGTTAAGGGCGGTTTTTTCCTGTTTGGTCACTGATGCCTCCGTGTAAGGG
GGATTTCTGTTCATGGGGGTAATGATACCGATGAAACGAGAGAGGATGCTCACGATACGGGTTACTGATG
ATGAACATGCCCGGTTACTGGAACGTTGTGAGGGTAAACAACTGGCGGTATGGATGCGGCGGGACCAGAG
AAAAATCACTCAGGGTCAATGCCAGCGCTTCGTTAATACAGATGTAGGTGTTCCACAGGGTAGCCAGCAG
CATCCTGCGATGCAGATCCGGAACATAATGGTGCAGGGCGCTGACTTCCGCGTTTCCAGACTTTACGAAA
CACGGAAACCGAAGACCATTCATGTTGTTGCTCAGGTCGCAGACGTTTTGCAGCAGCAGTCGCTTCACGT
TCGCTCGCGTATCGGTGATTCATTCTGCTAACCAGTAAGGCAACCCCGCCAGCCTAGCCGGGTCCTCAAC
GACAGGAGCACGATCATGCGCACCCGTGGGGCCGCCATGCCGGCGATAATGGCCTGCTTCTCGCCGAAAC
GTTTGGTGGCGGGACCAGTGACGAAGGCTTGAGCGAGGGCGTGCAAGATTCCGAATACCGCAAGCGACAG
GCCGATCATCGTCGCGCTCCAGCGAAAGCGGTCCTCGCCGAAAATGACCCAGAGCGCTGCCGGCACCTGT
CCTACGAGTTGCATGATAAAGAAGACAGTCATAAGTGCGGCGACGATAGTCATGCCCCGCGCCCACCGGA
AGGAGCTGACTGGGTTGAAGGCTCTCAAGGGCATCGGTCGAGATCCCGGTGCCTAATGAGTGAGCTAACT
TACATTAATTGCGTTGCGCTCACTGCCCGCTTTCCAGTCGGGAAACCTGTCGTGCCAGCTGCATTAATGA
ATCGGCCAACGCGCGGGGAGAGGCGGTTTGCGTATTGGGCGCCAGGGTGGTTTTTCTTTTCACCAGTGAG
ACGGGCAACAGCTGATTGCCCTTCACCGCCTGGCCCTGAGAGAGTTGCAGCAAGCGGTCCACGCTGGTTT
GCCCCAGCAGGCGAAAATCCTGTTTGATGGTGGTTAACGGCGGGATATAACATGAGCTGTCTTCGGTATC
GTCGTATCCCACTACCGAGATATCCGCACCAACGCGCAGCCCGGACTCGGTAATGGCGCGCATTGCGCCC
AGCGCCATCTGATCGTTGGCAACCAGCATCGCAGTGGGAACGATGCCCTCATTCAGCATTTGCATGGTTT
GTTGAAAACCGGACATGGCACTCCAGTCGCCTTCCCGTTCCGCTATCGGCTGAATTTGATTGCGAGTGAG
ATATTTATGCCAGCCAGCCAGACGCAGACGCGCCGAGACAGAACTTAATGGGCCCGCTAACAGCGCGATT
TGCTGGTGACCCAATGCGACCAGATGCTCCACGCCCAGTCGCGTACCGTCTTCATGGGAGAAAATAATAC
TGTTGATGGGTGTCTGGTCAGAGACATCAAGAAATAACGCCGGAACATTAGTGCAGGCAGCTTCCACAGC
AATGGCATCCTGGTCATCCAGCGGATAGTTAATGATCAGCCCACTGACGCGTTGCGCGAGAAGATTGTGC
ACCGCCGCTTTACAGGCTTCGACGCCGCTTCGTTCTACCATCGACACCACCACGCTGGCACCCAGTTGAT
CGGCGCGAGATTTAATCGCCGCGACAATTTGCGACGGCGCGTGCAGGGCCAGACTGGAGGTGGCAACGCC
AATCAGCAACGACTGTTTGCCCGCCAGTTGTTGTGCCACGCGGTTGGGAATGTAATTCAGCTCCGCCATC
GCCGCTTCCACTTTTTCCCGCGTTTTCGCAGAAACGTGGCTGGCCTGGTTCACCACGCGGGAAACGGTCT
GATAAGAGACACCGGCATACTCTGCGACATCGTATAACGTTACTGGTTTCACATTCACCACCCTGAATTG
ACTCTCTTCCGGGCGCTATCATGCCATACCGCGAAAGGTTTTGCGCCATTCGATGGTGTCCGGGATCTCG
ACGCTCTCCCTTATGCGACTCCTGCATTAGGAAGCAGCCCAGTAGTAGGTTGAGGCCGTTGAGCACCGCC
GCCGCAAGGAATGGTGCATGCAAGGAGATGGCGCCCAACAGTCCCCCGGCCACGGGGCCTGCCACCATAC
CCACGCCGAAACAAGCGCTCATGAGCCCGAAGTGGCGAGCCCGATCTTCCCCATCGGTGATGTCGGCGAT
ATAGGCGCCAGCAACCGCACCTGTGGCGCCGGTGATGCCGGCCACGATGCGTCCGGCGTAGAGGATCGAG
ATCTCGATCCCGCGAAATTAATACGACT
Features (pLannotate 1.2.2; 21 found; start..end, strand, type, name):
     10..34      +  protein_bind   lac operator: The lac repressor binds to the lac operator to inhibit transcription in E. coli. This inhibition can be relieved by adding lactose or isopropyl-β-D-thiogalactopyranoside (IPTG). lac repressor encoded by lacI
     49..71      +  RBS            RBS: efficient ribosome binding site from bacteriophage T7 gene 10 (Olins and Rangwala, 1989)
     90..106     +  CDS            capTEV™ (fragment): composite tag for in vivo biotinylation, TEV protease cleavage, and 6xHis tagging
    117..135     +  CDS            TEV site (fragment): tobacco etch virus (TEV) protease recognition and cleavage site
    141..1688    +  CDS            TERT (fragment): TERT_TETTS - Experimental evidence at protein level: Swiss-Prot protein existence level 1. Catalytic component of telomerase, an essential ribonucleoprotein enzyme that copies new telomeric repeats onto chromosome ends by repetitively synthesizing the short telomere-repeat sequence 5'-TTGGGG-3' using an RNA template component TER (PubMed:10944124, PubMed:15696174, PubMed:17322903, PubMed:20713447, PubMed:16462747). TERT is a reverse transcriptase that adds simple sequence repeats to chromosome ends by copying a template sequence within the RNA component of the enzyme (PubMed:10944124, PubMed:1
   1741..1758    +  CDS            9xHis (fragment): 9xHis affinity tag
   1768..1817    +  CDS            SET1 (fragment): solubility-enhancement tag derived from T7 phage gene 10B
   1825..1872    +  terminator     T7 terminator: transcription terminator for bacteriophage T7 RNA polymerase
   1909..2337    +  rep_origin     f1 ori (sequence partly withheld): f1 bacteriophage origin of replication; arrow indicates direction of (+) strand synthesis
   2390..2447    +  promoter       AmpR promoter (fragment): bla
   2456..3271    -  CDS            KanR: aminoglycoside phosphotransferase; aph(3')-Ia; confers resistance to kanamycin in bacteria or G418 (Geneticin®) in eukaryotes
   3393..3981    +  rep_origin     ori: high-copy-number ColE1/pMB1/pBR322/pUC origin of replication
   4167..4306    -  misc_feature   bom: basis of mobility region from pBR322
   4408..4599    -  CDS            rop: Rop protein, which maintains plasmids at low copy number; rop
   4616..4996    +  CDS            YPB1_ECOLX: Protein predicted: Swiss-Prot protein existence level 4. From Escherichia coli.
   5068..5359    -  CDS            TcR (fragment): tetracycline efflux protein; tet; confers resistance to tetracycline
   5374..5395    -  protein_bind   CAP binding site: CAP binding activates transcription in the presence of cAMP. E. coli catabolite activator protein
   5408..6490    -  CDS            lacI: lac repressor; lacI; The lac repressor binds to the lac operator to inhibit transcription in E. coli. This inhibition can be relieved by adding lactose or isopropyl-β-D-thiogalactopyranoside (IPTG).
   6491..6568    -  promoter       lacI promoter: lacI
   6576..6855    -  CDS            TcR (fragment): tetracycline efflux protein; tet; confers resistance to tetracycline
   6877..9       +  promoter       T7 promoter (across the origin): promoter for bacteriophage T7 RNA polymerase
