[The description below was written by a language model from this plasmid's Addgene catalogue record and pLannotate feature annotations shown in this document.]
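Description:
pET28HistevTtTERT(1-516) is a bacterial expression plasmid built on the pET28 backbone for producing an N-terminal portion of the Tetrahymena telomerase reverse transcriptase (TERT) in E. coli. The insert, recorded as a synthetic gene fragment of about 1.55 kb covering residues 1–516, was cloned between NdeI and BamHI sites, both of which are retained. Transcription is driven by a T7 promoter followed by a lac operator and the strong T7 gene 10 ribosome binding site, and ends at the T7 terminator. The plasmid also carries lacI with its own promoter, so expression stays repressed until IPTG is added, and it requires a host that supplies T7 RNA polymerase. The open reading frame begins with a backbone-encoded 6xHis tag and a TEV protease recognition site, allowing metal-affinity purification and then removal of the tag from the TERT fragment. A second His-tag sequence is annotated downstream of the insert; this is typical of the pET28 backbone, but the record lists only the N-terminal tag and does not say whether the downstream one is translated.

The plasmid is maintained through a ColE1/pBR322-type origin accompanied by the rop gene and the bom region, which together are associated with moderate rather than high copy number, although the catalogue gives copy number as unknown. Selection is by kanamycin via the aph(3')-Ia gene, and an f1 origin is also present. The short tetracycline-resistance and AmpR promoter fragments in the annotation appear to be nonfunctional pBR322-derived backbone remnants. The associated publication concerns purified TERT domains that reconstitute sequence-specific interactions with RNA, which fits use of this construct to make recombinant N-terminal TERT protein for in vitro RNA-binding studies.
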