Addgene plasmid #28171: pET28HistevTtTERT(1-516)
Depositing lab: Kathleen Collins. Depositing organization: University of California, Berkeley. Publication: Two purified domains of telomerase reverse transcriptase reconstitute sequence-specific interactions with RNA. O'Connor CM, Lai CK, Collins K. J Biol Chem. 2005 Apr 29. 280(17):17533-9. 10.1074/jbc.M501211200 PubMed 15731105.
Backbone
  Vector backbone: pET28
  Backbone size w/o insert (bp): 5300
  Vector type: Bacterial Expression
Growth in bacteria
  Bacterial resistance: Kanamycin, 50 μg/mL
  Growth temperature: 37°C
  Growth strain: DH5alpha
  Copy number: Unknown
Gene/Insert
  Gene/Insert name: Tetrahymena TERT
  Species: synthetic gene fragment
  Insert size (bp): 1550
  Tag / fusion protein: 6xhistidine (N terminal on backbone)
  Cloning method: Restriction Enzyme; 5′ cloning site NdeI (not destroyed); 3′ cloning site BamHI (not destroyed)
  Sequencing primers: 5′ T7 Fwd
Terms and licenses: Academic/Nonprofit Terms; Industry Terms: Not Available to Industry
How to cite: pET28HistevTtTERT(1-516) was a gift from Kathleen Collins (Addgene plasmid # 28171 ; http://n2t.net/addgene:28171 ; RRID:Addgene_28171)
