>Addgene plasmid #28171 | pET28HistevTtTERT(1-516) | addgene partial sequence | sequence record 34457 | 28171 with T7
ATAATTTTGTTTAACTTTAAGAAGGAGATATACCATGGGCAGCAGCCATCATCATCATCATCACAGCAGC
GGCGAAAACCTGTACTTCCAGGGCCATATGCAGAAAATCAACAACATCAACAATAACAAACAGATGCTGA
CTCGTAAAGAAGACCTGCTCACCGTTCTGAAACAGATTTCTGCTCTGAAATACGTATCCAACCTGTACGA
GTTCCTGCTTGCTACCGAGAAAATCGTTCAGACCTCCGAACTGGACACCCAGTTCCAGGAATTTCTGACC
ACTACCATTATCGCTTCCGAACAGAACCTGGTTGAAAACTACAAACAGAAATACAACCAGCCAAACTTCT
CTCAACTGACCATCAAACAGGTTATCGACGATTCTATCATTCTTCTGGGTAACAAACAGAACTACGTTCA
GCAGATTGGTACCACTACCATTGGTTTCTACGTTGAATACGAAAACATCAACCTGTCTCGTCAGACTCTG
TACTCTTCCAACTTTCGTAACCTGCTGAACATCTTTGGTGAAGAAGACTTCAAATACTTCCTGATCGACT
TCCTGGTTTTCACCAAAGTTGAACAGAACGGTTACCTGCAAGTTGCAGGTGTTTGTCTGAACCAGTACTT
CTCTGTTCAGGTGAAACAGAAGAAATGGTACAAGAACAACTTCAACATGAACGGTAAAGCTACTAGTAAC
AATAACCAGAACAATGCTAACCTGTCCAACGAGAAGAAACAGGAGAACCAGTACATCTATCCAGAAATCC
AACGTTCTCAAATCTTCTACTGTAACCACATGGGTCGTGAA
